Addgene plasmid #186274: pET_His6-MBP-TEV-Cas6-RT-Cas1_WT
Purpose: Expresses Thiomicrospira Cas6-RT-Cas1 in E. coli
Depositing lab: Jennifer Doudna. Depositing organization: University of California, Berkeley. Publication: Structural coordination between active sites of a CRISPR reverse transcriptase-integrase complex. Wang JY, Hoel CM, Al-Shayeb B, Banfield JF, Brohawn SG, Doudna JA. Nat Commun. 2021 May 6;12(1):2571. doi: 10.1038/s41467-021-22900-y. PubMed 33958590.
Backbone
  Vector backbone: pET His6 MBP N10 TEV LIC cloning vector (2C-T)
  Backbone size w/o insert (bp): 5953
  Total vector size (bp): 8899
  Vector type: Bacterial Expression
Growth in bacteria
  Bacterial resistance: Ampicillin, 100 μg/mL
  Growth temperature: 37°C
  Growth strain: DH5alpha
  Copy number: Low Copy
Gene/Insert
  Gene/Insert name: Thiomicropira Cas6-RT-Cas1
  Insert size (bp): 2946
  Tag / fusion protein: His6-MBP (N terminal on backbone)
Terms and licenses: Academic/Nonprofit Terms; Industry Terms: Not Available to Industry
How to cite: pET_His6-MBP-TEV-Cas6-RT-Cas1_WT was a gift from Jennifer Doudna (Addgene plasmid # 186274 ; http://n2t.net/addgene:186274 ; RRID:Addgene_186274)
