[The description below was written by a language model from this plasmid's Addgene catalogue record and pLannotate feature annotations shown in this document.]
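Description:
pET_His6-MBP-TEV-Cas6-RT-Cas1_WT is a bacterial expression plasmid of about 8.9 kb, built on the pET His6 MBP N10 TEV ligation-independent cloning vector (2C-T). It produces the wild-type Cas6-RT-Cas1 fusion protein from Thiomicrospira in E. coli. The backbone is pBR322-derived. It carries a ColE1/pMB1-type origin together with the bom mobility region and the rop gene, which keeps copy number low, in agreement with the catalogue's low-copy designation. Selection is by ampicillin through the bla β-lactamase gene and its own promoter. Two fragments of the tetracycline efflux gene and the tet promoter flank the expression cassette. These are remnants of the pBR322 tet locus disrupted by the cassette, so they should not be taken as a working marker.

Expression is driven by a T7 promoter and the phage T7 gene 10 ribosome binding site, so a host supplying T7 RNA polymerase is required, and transcription ends at a T7 terminator. The reading frame begins with a 6xHis tag followed by cytosolic maltose-binding protein lacking its signal sequence, then a TEV protease site. These parts allow affinity purification, improved solubility and later removal of the tags. The 2,946 bp insert was not annotated by the feature software but corresponds to the unannotated gap between the TEV site and the terminator region. It encodes a natural fusion of a Cas6 domain, a reverse transcriptase and the Cas1 integrase. A short hit to a T7 gene 10-derived solubility tag just upstream of the terminator is probably residual vector sequence. The associated publication title indicates use in structural studies of a CRISPR reverse transcriptase-integrase complex.
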