Features (pLannotate 1.2.2; 16 found; start..end, strand, type, name):
    104..208     +  promoter       AmpR promoter: bla
    209..1069    +  CDS            AmpR: β-lactamase; bla; confers resistance to ampicillin, carbenicillin, and related antibiotics
   1240..1828    +  rep_origin     ori: high-copy-number ColE1/pMB1/pBR322/pUC origin of replication
   2014..2153    -  misc_feature   bom: basis of mobility region from pBR322
   2255..2446    -  CDS            rop: Rop protein, which maintains plasmids at low copy number; rop
   2463..2843    +  CDS            YPB1_ECOLX: Protein predicted: Swiss-Prot protein existence level 4. From Escherichia coli.
   3085..3985    -  CDS            TcR (fragment): tetracycline efflux protein; tet; confers resistance to tetracycline
   4007..4025    +  promoter       T7 promoter: promoter for bacteriophage T7 RNA polymerase
   4114..4136    +  RBS            RBS: efficient ribosome binding site from bacteriophage T7 gene 10 (Olins and Rangwala, 1989)
   4156..4173    +  CDS            6xHis: 6xHis affinity tag
   4183..5283    +  CDS            MBP: maltose binding protein from E. coli; malE (mutated); This version of the gene does not encode a signal sequence, so MBP will remain in the cytosol.
   5338..5354    +  CDS            TEV site (fragment): tobacco etch virus (TEV) protease recognition and cleavage site
   8389..8438    +  CDS            SET1 (fragment): solubility-enhancement tag derived from T7 phage gene 10B
   8446..8493    +  terminator     T7 terminator: transcription terminator for bacteriophage T7 RNA polymerase
   8519..8811    -  CDS            TcR (fragment): tetracycline efflux protein; tet; confers resistance to tetracycline
   8859..8887    -  promoter       tet promoter: E. coli promoter for tetracycline efflux protein gene
>Addgene plasmid #186274 | pET_His6-MBP-TEV-Cas6-RT-Cas1_WT | addgene full sequence | sequence record 366871 | Addgene NGS Result
TTCTTGAAGACGAAAGGGCCTCGTGATACGCCTATTTTTATAGGTTAATGTCATGATAATAATGGTTTCT
TAGACGTCAGGTGGCACTTTTCGGGGAAATGTGCGCGGAACCCCTATTTGTTTATTTTTCTAAATACATT
CAAATATGTATCCGCTCATGAGACAATAACCCTGATAAATGCTTCAATAACATTGAAAAAGGAAGAGTAT
GAGTATTCAACATTTCCGTGTCGCCCTTATTCCCTTTTTTGCGGCATTTTGCCTTCCTGTTTTTGCTCAC
CCAGAAACGCTGGTGAAAGTAAAAGATGCTGAAGATCAGTTGGGTGCACGAGTGGGTTACATCGAACTGG
ATCTCAACAGCGGTAAGATCCTTGAGAGTTTTCGCCCCGAAGAACGTTTTCCAATGATGAGCACTTTTAA
AGTTCTGCTATGTGGCGCGGTATTATCCCGTGTTGACGCCGGGCAAGAGCAACTCGGTCGCCGCATACAC
TATTCTCAGAATGACTTGGTTGAGTACTCACCAGTCACAGAAAAGCATCTTACGGATGGCATGACAGTAA
GAGAATTATGCAGTGCTGCCATAACCATGAGTGATAACACTGCGGCCAACTTACTTCTGACAACGATCGG
AGGACCGAAGGAGCTAACCGCTTTTTTGCACAACATGGGGGATCATGTAACTCGCCTTGATCGTTGGGAA
CCGGAGCTGAATGAAGCCATACCAAACGACGAGCGTGACACCACGATGCCTGCAGCAATGGCAACAACGT
TGCGCAAACTATTAACTGGCGAACTACTTACTCTAGCTTCCCGGCAACAATTAATAGACTGGATGGAGGC
GGATAAAGTTGCAGGACCACTTCTGCGCTCGGCCCTTCCGGCTGGCTGGTTTATTGCTGATAAATCTGGA
GCCGGTGAGCGTGGGTCTCGCGGTATCATTGCAGCACTGGGGCCAGATGGTAAGCCCTCCCGTATCGTAG
TTATCTACACGACGGGGAGTCAGGCAACTATGGATGAACGAAATAGACAGATCGCTGAGATAGGTGCCTC
ACTGATTAAGCATTGGTAACTGTCAGACCAAGTTTACTCATATATACTTTAGATTGATTTAAAACTTCAT
TTTTAATTTAAAAGGATCTAGGTGAAGATCCTTTTTGATAATCTCATGACCAAAATCCCTTAACGTGAGT
TTTCGTTCCACTGAGCGTCAGACCCCGTAGAAAAGATCAAAGGATCTTCTTGAGATCCTTTTTTTCTGCG
CGTAATCTGCTGCTTGCAAACAAAAAAACCACCGCTACCAGCGGTGGTTTGTTTGCCGGATCAAGAGCTA
CCAACTCTTTTTCCGAAGGTAACTGGCTTCAGCAGAGCGCAGATACCAAATACTGTCCTTCTAGTGTAGC
CGTAGTTAGGCCACCACTTCAAGAACTCTGTAGCACCGCCTACATACCTCGCTCTGCTAATCCTGTTACC
AGTGGCTGCTGCCAGTGGCGATAAGTCGTGTCTTACCGGGTTGGACTCAAGACGATAGTTACCGGATAAG
GCGCAGCGGTCGGGCTGAACGGGGGGTTCGTGCACACAGCCCAGCTTGGAGCGAACGACCTACACCGAAC
TGAGATACCTACAGCGTGAGCTATGAGAAAGCGCCACGCTTCCCGAAGGGAGAAAGGCGGACAGGTATCC
GGTAAGCGGCAGGGTCGGAACAGGAGAGCGCACGAGGGAGCTTCCAGGGGGAAACGCCTGGTATCTTTAT
AGTCCTGTCGGGTTTCGCCACCTCTGACTTGAGCGTCGATTTTTGTGATGCTCGTCAGGGGGGCGGAGCC
TATGGAAAAACGCCAGCAACGCGGCCTTTTTACGGTTCCTGGCCTTTTGCTGGCCTTTTGCTCACATGTT
CTTTCCTGCGTTATCCCCTGATTCTGTGGATAACCGTATTACCGCCTTTGAGTGAGCTGATACCGCTCGC
CGCAGCCGAACGACCGAGCGCAGCGAGTCAGTGAGCGAGGAAGCGGAAGAGCGCCTGATGCGGTATTTTC
TCCTTACGCATCTGTGCGGTATTTCACACCGCAATGGTGCACTCTCAGTACAATCTGCTCTGATGCCGCA
TAGTTAAGCCAGTATACACTCCGCTATCGCTACGTGACTGGGTCATGGCTGCGCCCCGACACCCGCCAAC
ACCCGCTGACGCGCCCTGACGGGCTTGTCTGCTCCCGGCATCCGCTTACAGACAAGCTGTGACCGTCTCC
GGGAGCTGCATGTGTCAGAGGTTTTCACCGTCATCACCGAAACGCGCGAGGCAGCTGCGGTAAAGCTCAT
CAGCGTGGTCGTGAAGCGATTCACAGATGTCTGCCTGTTCATCCGCGTCCAGCTCGTTGAGTTTCTCCAG
AAGCGTTAATGTCTGGCTTCTGATAAAGCGGGCCATGTTAAGGGCGGTTTTTTCCTGTTTGGTCACTGAT
GCCTCCGTGTAAGGGGGATTTCTGTTCATGGGGGTAATGATACCGATGAAACGAGAGAGGATGCTCACGA
TACGGGTTACTGATGATGAACATGCCCGGTTACTGGAACGTTGTGAGGGTAAACAACTGGCGGTATGGAT
GCGGCGGGACCAGAGAAAAATCACTCAGGGTCAATGCCAGCGCTTCGTTAATACAGATGTAGGTGTTCCA
CAGGGTAGCCAGCAGCATCCTGCGATGCAGATCCGGAACATAATGGTGCAGGGCGCTGACTTCCGCGTTT
CCAGACTTTACGAAACACGGAAACCGAAGACCATTCATGTTGTTGCTCAGGTCGCAGACGTTTTGCAGCA
GCAGTCGCTTCACGTTCGCTCGCGTATCGGTGATTCATTCTGCTAACCAGTAAGGCAACCCCGCCAGCCT
AGCCGGGTCCTCAACGACAGGAGCACGATCATGCGCACCCGTGGCCAGGACCCAACGCTGCCCGAGATGC
GCCGCGTGCGGCTGCTGGAGATGGCGGACGCGATGGATATGTTCTGCCAAGGGTTGGTTTGCGCATTCAC
AGTTCTCCGCAAGAATTGATTGGCTCCAATTCTTGGAGTGGTGAATCCGTTAGCGAGGTGCCGCCGGCTT
CCATTCAGGTCGAGGTGGCCCGGCTCCATGCACCGCGACGCAACGCGGGGAGGCAGACAAGGTATAGGGC
GGCGCCTACAATCCATGCCAACCCGTTCCATGTGCTCGCCGAGGCGGCATAAATCGCCGTGACGATCAGC
GGTCCAATGATCGAAGTTAGGCTGGTAAGAGCCGCGAGCGATCCTTGAAGCTGTCCCTGATGGTCGTCAT
CTACCTGCCTGGACAGCATGGCCTGCAACGCGGGCATCCCGATGCCGCCGGAAGCGAGAAGAATCATAAT
GGGGAAGGCCATCCAGCCTCGCGTCGCGAACGCCAGCAAGACGTAGCCCAGCGCGTCGGCCGCCATGCCG
GCGATAATGGCCTGCTTCTCGCCGAAACGTTTGGTGGCGGGACCAGTGACGAAGGCTTGAGCGAGGGCGT
GCAAGATTCCGAATACCGCAAGCGACAGGCCGATCATCGTCGCGCTCCAGCGAAAGCGGTCCTCGCCGAA
AATGACCCAGAGCGCTGCCGGCACCTGTCCTACGAGTTGCATGATAAAGAAGACAGTCATAAGTGCGGCG
ACGATAGTCATGCCCCGCGCCCACCGGAAGGAGCTGACTGGGTTGAAGGCTCTCAAGGGCATCGGTCGAC
GCTCTCCCTTATGCGACTCCTGCATTAGGAAGCAGCCCAGTAGTAGGTTGAGGCCGTTGAGCACCGCCGC
CGCAAGGAATGGTGCATGCAAGGAGATGGCGCCCAACAGTCCCCCGGCCACGGGGCCTGCCACCATACCC
ACGCCGAAACAAGCGCTCATGAGCCCGAAGTGGCGAGCCCGATCTTCCCCATCGGTGATGTCGGCGATAT
AGGCGCCAGCAACCGCACCTGTGGCGCCGGTGATGCCGGCCACGATGCGTCCGGCGTAGAGGATCGAGAT
CTCGATCCCGCGAAATTAATACGACTCACTATAGGGAGACCACAACGGTTTCCCTCTAGTGCCGGCTCCG
GAGAGCTCTTTAATTAAGCGGCCGCCCTGCAGGACTCGAGTTCTAGAAATAATTTTGTTTAACTTTAAGA
AGGAGATATACATATGAAATCTTCTCACCATCACCATCACCATGGTTCTTCTATGAAAATCGAAGAAGGT
AAACTGGTAATCTGGATTAACGGCGATAAAGGCTATAACGGTCTCGCTGAAGTCGGTAAGAAATTCGAGA
AAGATACCGGAATTAAAGTCACCGTTGAGCATCCGGATAAACTGGAAGAGAAATTCCCACAGGTTGCGGC
AACTGGCGATGGCCCTGACATTATCTTCTGGGCACACGACCGCTTTGGTGGCTACGCTCAATCTGGCCTG
TTGGCTGAAATCACCCCGGACAAAGCGTTCCAGGACAAGCTGTATCCGTTTACCTGGGATGCCGTACGTT
ACAACGGCAAGCTGATTGCTTACCCGATCGCTGTTGAAGCGTTATCGCTGATTTATAACAAAGATCTGCT
GCCGAACCCGCCAAAAACCTGGGAAGAGATCCCGGCGCTGGATAAAGAACTGAAAGCGAAAGGTAAGAGC
GCGCTGATGTTCAACCTGCAAGAACCGTACTTCACCTGGCCGCTGATTGCTGCTGACGGGGGTTATGCGT
TCAAGTATGAAAACGGCAAGTACGACATTAAAGACGTGGGCGTGGATAACGCTGGCGCGAAAGCGGGTCT
GACCTTCCTGGTTGACCTGATTAAAAACAAACACATGAATGCAGACACCGATTACTCCATCGCAGAAGCT
GCCTTTAATAAAGGCGAAACAGCGATGACCATCAACGGCCCGTGGGCATGGTCCAACATCGACACCAGCA
AAGTGAATTATGGTGTAACGGTACTGCCGACCTTCAAGGGTCAACCATCCAAACCGTTCGTTGGCGTGCT
GAGCGCAGGTATTAACGCCGCCAGTCCGAACAAAGAGCTGGCAAAAGAGTTCCTCGAAAACTATCTGCTG
ACTGATGAAGGTCTGGAAGCGGTTAATAAAGACAAACCGCTGGGTGCCGTAGCGCTGAAGTCTTACGAGG
AAGAGTTGGCGAAAGATCCACGTATTGCCGCCACTATGGAAAACGCCCAGAAAGGTGAAATCATGCCGAA
CATCCCGCAGATGTCCGCTTTCTGGTATGCCGTGCGTACTGCGGTGATCAACGCCGCCAGCGGTCGTCAG
ACTGTCGATGAAGCCCTGAAAGACGCGCAGACTAATTCGAGCTCGAACAACAACAACAATAACAATAACA
ACAACCTCGGGATCGAGGAAAACCTGTACTTCCAATCCAATGCTATGATTCTTCCGTCTTTCCCCGACTT
AACAGGATTGGTTGTCAACTTGAAGTTCACGGCCCGCGCAGAGTTCAGTTTAAACCACGAAATGGCTGTG
GATGCATTCTTACGTCACTCTTTAAATTTGGGCGAGAGCTACTCGCATCACCTTTCAATCATTACGCCAG
AAAATGGCCGCTTATTTTATCGCGAAGGCGATACGTACCGTTTCGTAGTCATCGCGATGGGAAACCAACA
ACAAACCAACTCCATTTGGCACACACTTATCAATCACTTGCGCAAACTGCCTGATAGCGCTCCAATCACG
GATAAGCAGGCACCGCTGCGTAACAATATTAAGCTTGAATCCTTAAATGATCTGTTTGATGGGATTCCTG
TGTCGAGTAAGGAATCACTGGACGCTTATACTCTTCAACGCGCGATGGAGCAGGGGCTGGCATGGCACAA
AGCCGCGAACCTTACTGAACAGCCACTGGACATCCAGTGGTATTGGCAATCAACCGTCCGTATTCTTCAT
GCCGATCACAAACAGCACAAAGGGGAACAACGCTACTGCCGTGATGCGGTACAACTGACACCTTTGCTTC
TGTTAAAGCGCATCTATGAGACATTGAACAATGTGGCTACCTATTTCGGACTTAAAACTAATAAAAATAC
AACAGAAAACCACCAAGCCTGGCTGAAGGAACAGGCCCAGTACATCGAAATCCAACACCCGGACCTTTAC
TGGATTGATACGCCCTATTTCGGCAAGGACGCTGAAAAAAACACACTGGGTGGTATGGCCGGAAATTTCA
CGCTGTCGTTAAAACCCGGTATCGAACCCGGACTTTTAGCAATGCTGATCCTTACACAGATGGTCGGCGT
GGGCCAACGTCGCACTTCGGGACTGGGTAAATACTGGTTGAAACACTCATTAAAACACGCACACTTAATT
TTAGGTTTAAAGCCTAATCGCGTGACTCGTTCGCAGACGCTTCTGGACTGTATTATCCAACCCCACATCA
TTAGTCAAGCAATCGCAGAGATCGAAAAGAAGACGAATATTGATACCTTAAACGAACGCACGTTAAGCCA
GGTTCAGTCAGCGATTGGTCAATTGCGTAAGCATCAGTACCAGGCCCCAAAGTTACAGGGCTTTACTATT
CCAAAAAAGGATGGAACTGAACGCCTTTTGGCAGTGAGTCCGTTGTATGACCGCATCTTGCAGAAAGCGG
CAGCCATCGTCTTAACACCTGGGCTGGACGCCATCATGTCGCAGGCGAGCTACGGTTATCGTAAGGGGCT
TAGTCGCCAGCAGGTCCGTTATGAGATTCAGAACGCATACCGTCAGGGTTATCACTGGGTGTATGAAAGC
GATATTGAAGACTTCTTCGACGCCGTCTACCGTCCCCAGCTTATTAACCGTCTTAAAAGTTTATTGGGAA
ACGATCCACTGTGGGAACAGATCGAGTCATGGCTGGGGCAGGACATTCATATTAAGGACACCATCATTGA
GCGTACGCCTAATTTAGGATTGCCCCAGGGAAGCCCATTAAGTCCGTTATTAGCTAACTTTATCTTGGAT
GACTTCGACTCAGATTTAGAAACGCATGGGTTCAAGATCATCCGTTTTGCTGACGATTTCATTATTTTAT
GTAAGTCACAACATGAAGCCCAACAGGCTGCGCACGCGGTCGAACAGTCGTTAAAAGAGGTCAAGCTGTC
AATCAATGTTGAAAAGACGCACATCATTCAGCTGAACCAAGGGTTCCGCTTTTTAGGTTACTTGTTCCGC
GAGGACCACGCGATCGAGATCGCAGGGGAAAAGTCCGACGGCCGCACAACTTTTGCGGCCGAGCAGACCC
CAACGAATCTGCCTCCGTGGTTAGCTAATCTGGGTACAAAATCACCGCAGCCTTTGGCCGACGATGACCT
TCCGAAAAAGTCCTACGGTCAGATCGAAACGCAAGGAACACACTTAGTCTTAGCGGGCGATGCCCAAATT
ATCACGACAGATAACCAAAACTTGATCGTCAAGAAAGATGACAAAATCACTCATAAGATCTCGCTGGAGC
AGTTACACGCGGTAACGTTGATCGGTTTACACACTATGACTTTACCGGCTAAACACCGTCTGCTGGAGCA
CAAGATTCCAGTCCACATCGCAGACCGTACTGGGCGTTATTTGGGTGCGGTGACAAGTTTCCAACCGGCT
CAAAACAACTACAAAAATTGGTTCATTCAACTGCAGATGTGTGATCGCGAACCCTTCGCTCACGCTATCG
CGCAGCAGATCGTAATTAGTCGTATTCACAACCAACGCCAGACGCTGTTAAAACGTAAAGCTCATCGCAA
GCAGCTGCAACAGACACTTAGCAATCTGAAGAAATTGCAATACAAGGTCACGGCTGCTACGAAACGCTCT
AGTCTGAATGGTTTAGAAGGCAGTGCTACTCGCGAATACTTTCAGCAATTTAATCTGTTTCTTCCTGAGT
GGGCCCATTTTTCGAAGCGCACACGTCGCCCTCCTAAAGATCCTTTCAATGTGCTGCTGAGCCTGGGGTA
CACGATTCTGTATTCTCACACAGACGCCATCTTACAGTCGGCTGGGTTTATCACATGGAAAGGCATCTAT
CACCAGCAGTCGGCCGCTCATGCAGCCTTGGCCTCCGATATTATGGAATCGTATCGCCACTTAGTAGAAC
GTTATGCCATCTACATTATTAATCACGGTCAAATTAAACAAGATGATTTTCGCCAGGAAAAAGACCACTT
GGGTCAAGACACGATCCGTCTGTCCGCTGAGGCCCGCCGCCGCTATGTTGGGGGGCTTATTAACCGTTTC
CAGAAGTTCTCGAAAGATAAGACCCTTCATCAACATCTGTACCAGCAAGCTCAGCAATTAAAGAACGCGA
TGCACAATCAACAGTCATCCCAGTTTCAAGTATGGAAGGAGTTGAAGTGAATTGGAAGTGGATAACGGAT
CCGCGATCGCGGCGCGCCACCTGGTGGCCGGCCGGTACCACGCGTGCGCGCTGATCCGGCTGCTAACAAA
GCCCGAAAGGAAGCTGAGTTGGCTGCTGCCACCGCTGAGCAATAACTAGCATAACCCCTTGGGGCCTCTA
AACGGGTCTTGAGGGGTTTTTTGCTGAAAGGAGGAACTATATCCGGATATCCACAGGACGGGTGTGGTCG
CCATGATCGCGTAGTCGATAGTGGCTCCAAGTAGCGAAGCGAGCAGGACTGGGCGGCGGCCAAAGCGGTC
GGACAGTGCTCCGAGAACGGGTGCGCATAGAAATTGCATCAACGCATATAGCGCTAGCAGCACGCCATAG
TGACTGGCGATGCTGTCGGAATGGACGATATCCCGCAAGAGGCCCGGCAGTACCGGCATAACCAAGCCTA
TGCCTACAGCATCCAGGGTGACGGTGCCGAGGATGACGATGAGCGCATTGTTAGATTTCATACACGGTGC
CTGACTGCGTTAGCAATTTAACTGTGATAAACTACCGCATTAAAGCTTATCGATGATAAGCTGTCAAACA
TGAGAA
